Addgene plasmid #53912: FAM207A _pCSdest
Depositing lab: Roger Reeves. Depositing organization: Johns Hopkins University and School of Medicine. Publication: Survey of Human Chromosome 21 Gene Expression Effects on Early Development in Danio rerio. Edie S, Zaghloul NA, Leitch CC, Klinedinst DK, Lebron J, Thole JF, McCallion AS, Katsanis N, Reeves RH. G3 (Bethesda). 2018 Jul 2;8(7):2215-2223. doi: 10.1534/g3.118.200144. PubMed 29760202.
Backbone
  Vector backbone: pCSDest
  Backbone manufacturer: Lawson Lab (Addgene Plasmid 22423)
  Backbone size w/o insert (bp): 4095
  Vector type: Mammalian Expression
Growth in bacteria
  Bacterial resistance: Ampicillin, 100 μg/mL
  Growth temperature: 37°C
  Growth strain: Top10
  Copy number: High Copy
Gene/Insert
  Gene/Insert name: FAM207A
  Species: H. sapiens (human)
  Insert size (bp): 693
  Promoter: SP6 and CMV
  Cloning method: Gateway Cloning
  Sequencing primers: 5′ CMV-F; 3′ EBV-Rev
Terms and licenses: Academic/Nonprofit Terms; Industry Terms
Depositor comments: NM_058190
How to cite: FAM207A _pCSdest was a gift from Roger Reeves (Addgene plasmid # 53912 ; http://n2t.net/addgene:53912 ; RRID:Addgene_53912)
