[The description below was written by a language model from this plasmid's Addgene catalogue record.]
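Description:
FAM207A _pCSdest is a mammalian expression plasmid carrying the human FAM207A coding sequence (an insert of about 693 bp, corresponding to a RefSeq mRNA entry noted by the depositor) in the pCSDest backbone, a Gateway destination vector of roughly 4.1 kb without insert. The open reading frame was introduced by Gateway recombination, so it would be expected to be flanked by the att site scars left by that reaction, although no feature table is supplied to confirm the exact junctions. The plasmid is maintained in E. coli as a high-copy construct under ampicillin selection. The record does not list the origin of replication, any polyadenylation signal, or any epitope tags or reporters fused to the insert.

Two promoters sit upstream of the insert and serve different purposes. The CMV promoter drives strong constitutive transcription by RNA polymerase II when the DNA is introduced into vertebrate cells. The SP6 promoter is recognised by the bacteriophage SP6 RNA polymerase, allowing in vitro synthesis of sense mRNA from the plasmid template. This dual arrangement suits both transfection-based expression and production of synthetic mRNA for embryo microinjection.

The associated publication surveyed the effects of expressing human chromosome 21 genes on early development in zebrafish (Danio rerio). This indicates that the construct belongs to a set of clones made to overexpress individual chromosome 21 genes in embryos and score the resulting developmental phenotypes. FAM207A is one of the genes tested in that context.
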