>Addgene plasmid #53912 | FAM207A _pCSdest | addgene partial sequence | sequence record 95371 | EBV-rev 5'-GTGGTTTGTCCAAACTCATC-3'
TACGACTCACTATAGTTCTAGAGGCTCGAGAGGATCACCACTTTGTACAAGAAAGCTGGGTTCTAGAGCT
GGCCGCCATCTTCCAGCTGCATCTGCCGGGCCAGCGTCTGCCCGATGGCCACCAGGGGGCTGGCTCTGTA
GGCCGGACTGGCCAGCAGCTCCTGAAACCGGGTCCTTTCTTCCTCGAGAAGCTGCTGTCTCTGGGCTGCG
CTCATCCGGCTGAGCTCTGAGGGCCGGGGCTTGTTGCTCTCCCTGCTGCGGGCTTGGCGCCGGCTGCCAG
CCTCGAGCCCCAGCAGCTCGGGCAGGGCATCCCTGAGAGGGTGCAGGTCCCCCACCACCACCGTGGCCCT
CCGCCTCCGCTCCTCCCTGTGCTTCTGCTCAGCCAGTTTTATGGCTTCGATTTTCTGCAACCATTGCTCA
CGCCTCAGCTTCATTTTCTCCTTCTTGGGCAAAACGGTCTTGGCCTCTGCACCTCTCCTGATGGAAGGGA
CGCTCCGTGCACTCGAGCCTGCCTCACCTCTCCTGACGGAAGTGACACTCCTCACGTCCAGCTCCAGCTT
CTGCACCAAGGCGCTGGGGTCTATCTTGGTCCTGGCAAAGATGTTGGTGTTGATGAACGCCCAGTCCTTC
CCCGCGGCCGAGGCCGGCGGAGGGGTCGCCTCCGGGGCAGGGGGCGCGGGGCCGGGGGCGGCCTCCCCTT
TCGGCCTCACGGCAGCCTGGTGCACTCGGGCGCGCAACCCCCTCACTTTCCCCATGGTGCCTGCTTTTTT
GTACAAACTTGTGATCCTTGAATTCGAATCGATGGGATCCTGCAAAAAGAACAAGTAGCTTGTATTCTAT
AGTGTCACCT
