>Addgene plasmid #53912 | FAM207A _pCSdest | addgene partial sequence | sequence record 95943 | CMV-F 5'-CGCAAATGGGCGGTAGGCGTG-3'
GCATGCTCGTTTAGGGAACCGCCATTCTGCCTGGGGACGTCGGAGCAAGCTTGATTTAGGTGACACTATA
GAATACAAGCTACTTGTTCTTTTTGCAGGATCCCATCGATTCGAATTCAAGGATCACAAGTTTGTACAAA
AAAGCAGGCACCATGGGGAAAGTGAGGGGGTTGCGCGCCCGAGTGCACCAGGCTGCCGTGAGGCCGAAAG
GGGAGGCCGCCCCCGGCCCCGCGCCCCCTGCCCCGGAGGCGACCCCTCCGCCGGCCTCGGCCGCGGGGAA
GGACTGGGCGTTCATCAACACCAACATCTTTGCCAGGACCAAGATAGACCCCAGCGCCTTGGTGCAGAAG
CTGGAGCTGGACGTGAGGAGTGTCACTTCCGTCAGGAGAGGTGAGGCAGGCTCGAGTGCACGGAGCGTCC
CTTCCATCAGGAGAGGTGCAGAGGCCAAGACCGTTTTGCCCAAGAAGGAGAAAATGAAGCTGAGGCGTGA
GCAATGGTTGCAGAAAATCGAAGCCATAAAACTGGCTGAGCAGAAGCACAGGGAGGAGCGGAGGCGGAGG
GCCACGGTGGTGGTGGGGGACCTGCACCCTCTCAGGGATGCCCTGCCCGAGCTGCTGGGGCTCGAGGCTG
GCAGCCGGCGCCAAGCCCGCAGCAGGGAGAGCAACAAGCCCCGGCCCTCAGAGCTCAGCCGGATGAGCGC
AGCCCAGAGACAGCAGCTTCTCGAGGAAGAAAGGACCCGGTTTCAGGAGCTGCTGGCCAGTCCGGCCTAC
AGAGCCAG
